>Addgene plasmid #130592 | pTK_Sox9_enh_345_Citrine | addgene full sequence | sequence record 258732 | Addgene NGS Result
AATCGATAGTACTAACATACGCTCTCCATCAAAACAAAACGAAACAAAACAAACTAGCAAAATAGGCTGT
CCCCAGTGCAAGTGCAGGTGCCAGAACATTTCTCTATCGATAGGTACCGAGCTCGAGTTGCCAGGAGAAC
CCTCACTTGAATGCCAATTTTCAATGTTAGAGATGCTATTGTAATTAGAGAGGAATCTGACCCACAGGGA
TCACTTTGGAAACTGCATTTGTGTAAATTCTGCTGTCTGGGGTTTTGGATCCAGCTCACCACATCCAGCC
CTTCTTCAGCCCCTTGGTGGAAGGAGAACACTGCATTCCTCCCACTCCATTCCCCGAGGCCAGGACTTCC
ATTTTAGCCCCAAGGCAGGTGAATAATTGATAAACCCATGCTGCATCTGCCCCTGATAGAGGCGGCAGCC
TGCAGCCAGCAGTCCGGCTTTGATCGGCTGCTGCCTAAAGCCGAGAAATCCCTTTGTAGGCACTGAACAG
GGAAGGCATCCCCTGTCAAAGTGACTGGTTACAAACCTTCCCTGGCCATGGGAGGCCTTTTGATGCAGGG
AGCGTTGATAATTAGGGCCTAATTGAGTGATTAACAGCCCCAGCAGCTCATGCCTCTAAGGGTACACGAG
GTCCCTACAAAGCCTTGGTTTCTCCAGCCCTGCCTTCCCTGGCCTCGGCTCCAGGCTGGGTTTGGTCTTA
GATCAGATCTTCACCAGAAATGTGCGGAGCAAGCAACATCACAGAAAGTGGTTACATTTTCTCACGAGTG
CTATAATCACTTTCTCTAAACCTCTATTGATAATAACTGTTGCAGGAATAGGCTCCCATTTGCCAACACA
CATGGTCTCTGCAGGCAATGAAAGTCTGTCTAGATATACTGAACTTAATTAACTGAGTTTGAAGAGCCTA
TTAAGGCAATATTAAAAGAAGCCTATCTCAGCAGGCCCTCACACTGTTGGCTAGCCCGGGCTCGAGATCT
GCGATCTAAGTAAGCTTGCTGCTTCATCCCCGTGGCCCGTTGCTCGCGTTTGCTGGCGGTGTCCCCGGAA
GAAATATATTTGCATGTCTTTAGTTCTATGATGACACAAACCCCGCCCAGCGTCTTGTCATTGGCGAATT
CGAACACGCAGATGCAGTCGGGGCGGCGCGGTCCCAGGTCCACTTCGCATATTAAGGTGACGCGTGTGGC
CTCGAACACCGAGCGACCCTGCAGCGACCCGCTTAACAGCGTCAACAGCGTGCCGCAGATCCCAAGCTTG
CGGCCGCTTAAGCTGCAGAAGTTGGTCGTGAGGCACTGGGCAGGTAAGTATCAAGGTTACAAGACAGGTT
TAAGGAGACCAATAGAAACTGGGCTTGTCGAGACAGAGAAGACTCTTGCGTTTCTGATAGGCACCTATTG
GTCTTACTGACATCCACTTTGCCTTTCTCTCCACAGGTGTCCACTCCCAGGTTCAATACAGCTCTTAAGC
GGCCGCAAGCTAGCTTGCCGCCACCATGGTGAGCAAGGGCGAGGAGCTGTTCACCGGGGTGGTGCCCATC
CTGGTCGAGCTGGACGGCGACGTAAACGGCCACAAGTTCAGCGTGTCCGGCGAGGGCGAGGGCGATGCCA
CCTACGGCAAGCTGACCCTGAAGTTCATCTGCACCACCGGCAAGCTGCCCGTGCCCTGGCCCACCCTCGT
GACCACCTTCGGCTACGGCCTGATGTGCTTCGCCCGCTACCCCGACCACATGAAGCAGCACGACTTCTTC
AAGTCCGCCATGCCCGAAGGCTACGTCCAGGAGCGCACCATCTTCTTCAAGGACGACGGCAACTACAAGA
CCCGCGCCGAGGTGAAGTTCGAGGGCGACACCCTGGTGAACCGCATCGAGCTGAAGGGCATCGACTTCAA
GGAGGACGGCAACATCCTGGGGCACAAGCTGGAGTACAACTACAACAGCCACAACGTCTATATCATGGCC
GACAAGCAGAAGAACGGCATCAAGGTGAACTTCAAGATCCGCCACAACATCGAGGACGGCAGCGTGCAGC
TCGCCGACCACTACCAGCAGAACACCCCCATCGGCGACGGCCCCGTGCTGCTGCCCGACAACCACTACCT
GAGCTACCAGTCCGCCCTGAGCAAAGACCCCAACGAGAAGCGCGATCACATGGTCCTGCTGGAGTTCGTG
ACCGCCGCCGGGATCACTCTCGGCATGGACGAGCTGTACAAGTGAGCCTCTAGACTCCCTCAGCGGCGCG
CCGTTGCGTTCCAAACGTCGTGGAGCTCCCTGTCAAGACACGAACCGCTAACGCCACCTTAGTCCGTGAA
GCATGATACGCGACATACCCCAGGAGATCTCACGTGTCTAGAGTCGGGGCGGCCGGCCGCTTCGAGCAGA
CATGATAAGATACATTGATGAGTTTGGACAAACCACAACTAGAATGCAGTGAAAAAAATGCTTTATTTGT
GAAATTTGTGATGCTATTGCTTTATTTGTAACCATTATAAGCTGCAATAAACAAGTTAACAACAACAATT
GCATTCATTTTATGTTTCAGGTTCAGGGGGAGGTGTGGGAGGTTTTTTAAAGCAAGTAAAACCTCTACAA
ATGTGGTAAAATCGATAAGGATCCGTCGACCGATGCCCTTGAGAGCCTTCAACCCAGTCAGCTCCTTCCG
GTGGGCGCGGGGCATGACTATCGTCGCCGCACTTATGACTGTCTTCTTTATCATGCAACTCGTAGGACAG
GTGCCGGCAGCGCTCTTCCGCTTCCTCGCTCACTGACTCGCTGCGCTCGGTCGTTCGGCTGCGGCGAGCG
GTATCAGCTCACTCAAAGGCGGTAATACGGTTATCCACAGAATCAGGGGATAACGCAGGAAAGAACATGT
GAGCAAAAGGCCAGCAAAAGGCCAGGAACCGTAAAAAGGCCGCGTTGCTGGCGTTTTTCCATAGGCTCCG
CCCCCCTGACGAGCATCACAAAAATCGACGCTCAAGTCAGAGGTGGCGAAACCCGACAGGACTATAAAGA
TACCAGGCGTTTCCCCCTGGAAGCTCCCTCGTGCGCTCTCCTGTTCCGACCCTGCCGCTTACCGGATACC
TGTCCGCCTTTCTCCCTTCGGGAAGCGTGGCGCTTTCTCATAGCTCACGCTGTAGGTATCTCAGTTCGGT
GTAGGTCGTTCGCTCCAAGCTGGGCTGTGTGCACGAACCCCCCGTTCAGCCCGACCGCTGCGCCTTATCC
GGTAACTATCGTCTTGAGTCCAACCCGGTAAGACACGACTTATCGCCACTGGCAGCAGCCACTGGTAACA
GGATTAGCAGAGCGAGGTATGTAGGCGGTGCTACAGAGTTCTTGAAGTGGTGGCCTAACTACGGCTACAC
TAGAAGAACAGTATTTGGTATCTGCGCTCTGCTGAAGCCAGTTACCTTCGGAAAAAGAGTTGGTAGCTCT
TGATCCGGCAAACAAACCACCGCTGGTAGCGGTGGTTTTTTTGTTTGCAAGCAGCAGATTACGCGCAGAA
AAAAAGGATCTCAAGAAGATCCTTTGATCTTTTCTACGGGGTCTGACGCTCAGTGGAACGAAAACTCACG
TTAAGGGATTTTGGTCATGAGATTATCAAAAAGGATCTTCACCTAGATCCTTTTAAATTAAAAATGAAGT
TTTAAATCAATCTAAAGTATATATGAGTAAACTTGGTCTGACAGTTACCAATGCTTAATCAGTGAGGCAC
CTATCTCAGCGATCTGTCTATTTCGTTCATCCATAGTTGCCTGACTCCCCGTCGTGTAGATAACTACGAT
ACGGGAGGGCTTACCATCTGGCCCCAGTGCTGCAATGATACCGCGAGACCCACGCTCACCGGCTCCAGAT
TTATCAGCAATAAACCAGCCAGCCGGAAGGGCCGAGCGCAGAAGTGGTCCTGCAACTTTATCCGCCTCCA
TCCAGTCTATTAATTGTTGCCGGGAAGCTAGAGTAAGTAGTTCGCCAGTTAATAGTTTGCGCAACGTTGT
TGCCATTGCTACAGGCATCGTGGTGTCACGCTCGTCGTTTGGTATGGCTTCATTCAGCTCCGGTTCCCAA
CGATCAAGGCGAGTTACATGATCCCCCATGTTGTGCAAAAAAGCGGTTAGCTCCTTCGGTCCTCCGATCG
TTGTCAGAAGTAAGTTGGCCGCAGTGTTATCACTCATGGTTATGGCAGCACTGCATAATTCTCTTACTGT
CATGCCATCCGTAAGATGCTTTTCTGTGACTGGTGAGTACTCAACCAAGTCATTCTGAGAATAGTGTATG
CGGCGACCGAGTTGCTCTTGCCCGGCGTCAATACGGGATAATACCGCGCCACATAGCAGAACTTTAAAAG
TGCTCATCATTGGAAAACGTTCTTCGGGGCGAAAACTCTCAAGGATCTTACCGCTGTTGAGATCCAGTTC
GATGTAACCCACTCGTGCACCCAACTGATCTTCAGCATCTTTTACTTTCACCAGCGTTTCTGGGTGAGCA
AAAACAGGAAGGCAAAATGCCGCAAAAAAGGGAATAAGGGCGACACGGAAATGTTGAATACTCATACTCT
TCCTTTTTCAATATTATTGAAGCATTTATCAGGGTTATTGTCTCATGAGCGGATACATATTTGAATGTAT
TTAGAAAAATAAACAAATAGGGGTTCCGCGCACATTTCCCCGAAAAGTGCCACCTG
[124 nt withheld, positions 4677-4800]
C
[91 nt withheld, positions 4802-4892]
A
[49 nt withheld, positions 4894-4942]
CCTTTGACGTTGGAGTCCACGTTCTTT
[37 nt withheld, positions 4970-5006]
ACCCTATCTCGGTCTATTCTTTTGATTTATAAGGGATTTTGCCGATTTCGGCCTATTGGTTAAAAAATGA
GCTGATTTAACAAAAATTTAACGCGAATTTTAACAAAATATTAACGCTTACAATTTGCCATTCGCCATTC
AGGCTGCGCAACTGTTGGGAAGGGCGATCGGTGCGGGCCTCTTCGCTATTACGCCAGCCCAAGCTACCAT
GATAAGTAAGTAATATTAAGGTACGGGAGGTACTTGGAGCGGCCGCAATAAAATATCTTTATTTTCATTA
CATCTGTGTGTTGGTTTTTTGTGTG
Features (pLannotate 1.2.2; 13 found; start..end, strand, type, name):
     14..105     +  misc_feature   pause site: RNA polymerase II transcriptional pause signal from the human α2 globin gene
   1081..1226    +  promoter       HSV TK promoter: herpes simplex virus thymidine kinase promoter
   1304..1436    +  intron         chimeric intron: chimera between introns from human β-globin and immunoglobulin heavy chain genes
   1496..2212    +  CDS            Citrine: Citrine is a basic (constitutively fluorescent) yellow fluorescent protein published in 2001, derived from Aequorea victoria. It has moderate acid sensitivity.
   2386..2507    -  polyA_signal   SV40 poly(A) signal: SV40 polyadenylation signal
   2530..2598    -  CDS            large T antigen (fragment): large T antigen from SV40 (simian virus 40)
   2614..2746    +  CDS            TcR (fragment): tetracycline efflux protein; tet; confers resistance to tetracycline
   2926..3514    -  rep_origin     ori: high-copy-number ColE1/pMB1/pBR322/pUC origin of replication
   3685..4545    -  CDS            AmpR: β-lactamase; bla; confers resistance to ampicillin, carbenicillin, and related antibiotics
   4546..4650    -  promoter       AmpR promoter: bla
   4677..5105    +  rep_origin     f1 ori (sequence partly withheld): f1 bacteriophage origin of replication; arrow indicates direction of (+) strand synthesis
   5137..5204    -  CDS            lacZα (fragment): LacZα fragment of β-galactosidase; lacZ fragment
   5263..5311    +  polyA_signal   poly(A) signal: synthetic polyadenylation signal
