[The description below was written by a language model from this plasmid's Addgene catalogue record and pLannotate feature annotations shown in this document.]
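Description:
pTK_Sox9_enh_345_Citrine is an enhancer reporter plasmid built on the pTK_BsmBI_Citrine backbone, designed to test whether a candidate cis-regulatory element from the chicken (G. gallus) Sox9 locus can drive tissue-specific transcription. The insert, Sox9_enh_345, sits upstream of a herpes simplex virus thymidine kinase minimal promoter, which on its own gives little expression and depends on an adjacent enhancer for robust activity. In the annotated sequence the unannotated stretch between the upstream pause site and the TK promoter is the likely location of the enhancer. That gap is roughly 1 kb, and the 5,311 nt sequence record is shorter than the sum of the catalogue's 4,670 bp backbone and 1,400 bp insert, so the listed sizes should be treated as approximate.

Downstream of the TK promoter lie a chimeric β-globin/immunoglobulin intron, which generally improves transcript processing and expression, the coding sequence for the yellow fluorescent protein Citrine, and an SV40 polyadenylation signal. A synthetic poly(A) signal and an RNA polymerase II pause site from the human α2 globin gene lie upstream of the enhancer position, insulating the reporter from read-through transcription originating in the backbone and so lowering background. The plasmid is propagated in E. coli via a ColE1/pUC-type origin with ampicillin selection (AmpR under its bla promoter). The catalogue lists it as low copy although the origin is annotated as a high-copy type. An f1 origin and short remnants of lacZα, TcR and SV40 large T antigen are nonfunctional backbone carry-over. The associated work concerns the neural crest gene regulatory network in vivo, consistent with using Citrine fluorescence to read out the activity of this Sox9 enhancer, though the record does not state the delivery method.
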