Addgene plasmid #130592: pTK_Sox9_enh_345_Citrine
Purpose: enhancer reporter
Depositing lab: Tatjana Sauka-Spengler. Publication: Reconstruction of the Global Neural Crest Gene Regulatory Network In Vivo. Williams RM, Candido-Ferreira I, Repapi E, Gavriouchkina D, Senanayake U, Ling ITC, Telenius J, Taylor S, Hughes J, Sauka-Spengler T. Dev Cell. 2019 Oct 21;51(2):255-276.e7. doi: 10.1016/j.devcel.2019.10.003. PubMed 31639368.
Backbone
  Vector backbone: pTK_BsmBI_Citrine
  Backbone size w/o insert (bp): 4670
  Vector type: enhancer reporter
Growth in bacteria
  Bacterial resistance: Ampicillin, 100 μg/mL
  Growth temperature: 37°C
  Growth strain: DH5alpha
  Copy number: Low Copy
Gene/Insert
  Gene/Insert name: Sox9_enh_345
  Species: G. gallus (chicken)
  Insert size (bp): 1400
  Promoter: thymidine kinase minimal promoter
  Cloning method: Restriction Enzyme; 5′ cloning site Unknown (unknown if destroyed)
  Sequencing primers: 5′ pTK forward CTAGCAAAATAGGCTGTCCC; 3′ pTK reverse ATATTTCTTCCGGGGACACC
Terms and licenses: Academic/Nonprofit Terms; Industry Terms: Not Available to Industry
How to cite: pTK_Sox9_enh_345_Citrine was a gift from Tatjana Sauka-Spengler (Addgene plasmid # 130592 ; http://n2t.net/addgene:130592 ; RRID:Addgene_130592)
